Addgene plasmid #30236: pETCON-E42/design_37
Depositing lab: David Baker. Depositing organization: University of Washington. Publication: Community-Wide Assessment of Protein-Interface Modeling Suggests Improvements to Design Methodology. Fleishman SJ, Whitehead TA, Strauch EM, Corn JE, Qin S, Zhou HX, Mitchell JC, Demerdash ON, Takeda-Shitaka M, Terashi G, Moal IH, Li X, Bates PA, Zacharias M, Park H, Ko JS, Lee H, Seok C, Bourquard T, Bernauer J, Poupon A, Aze J, Soner S, Ovali SK, Ozbek P, Tal NB, Haliloglu T, Hwang H, Vreven T, Pierce BG, Weng Z, Perez-Cano L, Pons C, Fernandez-Recio J, Jiang F, Yang F, Gong X, Cao L, Xu X, Liu B, Wang P, Li C, Wang C, Robert CH, Guharoy M, Liu S, Huang Y, Li L, Guo D, Chen Y, Xiao Y, London N, Itzhaki Z, Schueler-Furman O, Inbar Y, Patapov V, Cohen M, Schreiber G, Tsuchiya Y, Kanamori E, Standley DM, Nakamura H, Kinoshita K, Driggers CM, Hall RG, Morgan JL, Hsu VL, Zhan J, Yang Y, Zhou Y, Kastritis PL, Bonvin AM, Zhang W, Camacho CJ, Kilambi KP, Sircar A, Gray JJ, Ohue M, Uchikoga N, Matsuzaki Y, Ishida T, Akiyama Y, Khashan R, Bush S, Fouches D, Tropsha A, Esquivel-Rodriguez J, Kihara D, Stranges PB, Jacak R, Kuhlman B, Huang SY, Zou X, Wodak SJ, Janin J, Baker D. J Mol Biol. 2011 Sep 29. 10.1016/j.jmb.2011.09.031 PubMed 22001016.
Backbone
  Vector backbone: pETCON
  Backbone size w/o insert (bp): 5400
  Vector type: Yeast Expression
Growth in bacteria
  Bacterial resistance: Ampicillin, 100 μg/mL
  Growth temperature: 37°C
  Growth strain: DH5alpha
  Copy number: High Copy
Gene/Insert
  Gene/Insert name: Mtb ACP2 designed binding protein E42
  Species: Designed Sequence
  Insert size (bp): 600
  Cloning method: Restriction Enzyme; 5′ cloning site NdeI (not destroyed); 3′ cloning site XhoI (not destroyed)
  Sequencing primers: 5′ UP-GS
Terms and licenses: Academic/Nonprofit Terms; Industry Terms: Not Available to Industry
How to cite: pETCON-E42/design_37 was a gift from David Baker (Addgene plasmid # 30236 ; http://n2t.net/addgene:30236 ; RRID:Addgene_30236)
