[The description below was written by a language model from this plasmid's Addgene catalogue record.]
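Description:
pETCON-E42/design_37 is a yeast expression plasmid built on the pETCON backbone (about 5.4 kb without insert), carrying a roughly 600 bp computationally designed open reading frame. The insert, named "Mtb ACP2 designed binding protein E42" (also labelled design_37), is a designed sequence rather than a natural gene, and its name indicates that it was engineered to bind the ACP2 protein of Mycobacterium tuberculosis. It was placed in the vector by restriction cloning between NdeI and XhoI sites, both of which remain intact, so the design can be excised or swapped for other variants. In bacteria the plasmid is maintained at high copy number under ampicillin selection.

The record gives no feature table and does not state the promoter, the yeast selectable marker, the yeast replication elements, or any fusion partners or epitope tags flanking the insert. pETCON is generally known as a yeast surface display vector, in which the cloned protein is fused to a cell-wall anchoring partner so that binding to a labelled target can be measured on intact cells, but that arrangement is not confirmed by the fields provided here.

The associated publication is a community-wide assessment of protein-interface modelling aimed at improving design methodology, which suggests that this construct is one of a series of designed binders that were expressed in yeast and tested experimentally to benchmark computational predictions of protein–protein interactions. Whether this particular design actually binds its intended target is not stated in the record.
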