>Addgene plasmid #30236 | pETCON-E42/design_37 | depositor partial sequence | sequence record 13892 | Author sequence
CATATGATGGCCAGAATACCACCTTTGGTTGTATGTGGTCCATCTGGTGTTGGTAAAGGTACTTTGATTA
AAAAGGTATTGTCTGAATTTCCATCAAGATTCAGATTTTCTATCTCATGCACTACAAGAAATAAGAGAGA
AAAGGAAACTAACGGTGTCGATTATTACTTTGTTGACAAAGATGACTTCGAAAGAAAATTGAAGGAAGGT
CAATTTTTGGAATTTGATAAGTACGCTAACAACTTTTACGGTACTTTGAAGTCCGAATATGATTTGGCAG
TCGGTGAAGGTAAAATTTGTTTGTTCGAAATGAACATCAACGGTGTTAAGCAATTGAAAGAGAGTAAGCA
TATCCAAGATGGTATCTATATCTTTGTATCCCCACCTAGTGCCGACATTGCTTTGGGTAGATTAAAGAAT
AGAAACACAGAAAAGCCAGAAGAAATTAATAAGAGAATGCAAGAAGCAAGATTGGAAGTAATAGCTGCAG
ATCAAGTCGGTTTTAATTACTTCATCGTTAACGATGACTTGGCAAGAACCTACGCCGAATTGAGAGAATA
TTTGTTGGGTTCATACCCTCAATTGAGAGGTGGTCTCGAG
