>Addgene plasmid #30236 | pETCON-E42/design_37 | addgene partial sequence | sequence record 35413 | 30236 with GAL1
ACTTCATACATTTTCAATTAAGATGCAGTTACTTCGCTGTTTTTCAATATTTTCTGTTATTGCTTCAGTT
TTAGCACAGGAACTGACAACTATATGCGAGCAAATCCCCTCACCAACTTTAGAATCGACGCCGTACTCTT
TGTCAACGACTACTATTTTGGCCAACGGGAAGGCAATGCAAGGAGTTTTTGAATATTACAAATCAGTAAC
GTTTGTCAGTAATTGCGGTTCTCACCCCTCAACAACTAGCAAAGGCAGCCCCATAAACACACAGTATGTT
TTTAAGGACAATAGCTCGACGATTGAAGGTAGATACCCATACGACGTTCCAGACTACGCTCTGCAGGCTA
GTGGTGGAGGAGGCTCTGGTGGAGGCGGTAGCGGAGGCGGAGGGTCGGCTAGCCATATGGCCAGAATACC
ACCTTTGGTTGTATGTGGTCCATCTGGTGTTGGTAAAGGTACTTTGATTAAAAAGGTATTGTCTGAATTT
CCATCAAGATTCAGATTTTCTATCTCATGCACTACAAGAAATAAGAGAGAAAAGGAAACTAACGGTGTCG
ATTATTACTTTGTTGACAAAGATGACTTCGAAAGAAAATTGAAGGAAGGTCAATTTTTGGAATTTGATAA
GTACGCTAACAACTTTTACGGTACTTTGAAGTCCGAATATGATTTGGCAGTCGGTGAAGGTAAAATTTGT
TTGTTCGAAATGAACATCAACGGTGTTAAGCAATTGAAAGAGAGTAAGCATATCCAAGATGGTATCTATA
TCTTTGTATCCCCACCTAGTGCCGACATTGCTTTGGGTAGATTAAAGAATAGAAACACAGAAAAGCCAGA
AGAAATTAATA
